>Addgene plasmid #116091 | CMV-TO-ZNS4AtvHCVP | addgene full sequence | sequence record 239705 | Addgene NGS Result
TGCGGTGGGCTCTATGGAGATCTATCGATGTTCTGGGGATGCGGTGGGCTCTATGGCTTCTGAGGCGGAA
AGAACCAGCTGGGGCTCTAGGGGGTATCCCC
[124 nt withheld, positions 102-225]
C
[91 nt withheld, positions 227-317]
AGGGTGATGGTTCACGTACCTAGAAGTTCCTATTCCGAAGTTCCTATTCTCTAGAAAGTATAGGAACTTC
CTTGGCCAAAAAGCCTGAACTCACCGCGACGTCTGTCGAGAAGTTTCTGATCGAAAAGTTCGACAGCGTC
TCCGACCTGATGCAGCTCTCGGAGGGCGAAGAATCTCGTGCTTTCAGCTTCGATGTAGGAGGGCGTGGAT
ATGTCCTGCGGGTAAATAGCTGCGCCGATGGTTTCTACAAAGATCGTTATGTTTATCGGCACTTTGCATC
GGCCGCGCTCCCGATTCCGGAAGTGCTTGACATTGGGGAATTCAGCGAGAGCCTGACCTATTGCATCTCC
CGCCGTGCACAGGGTGTCACGTTGCAAGACCTGCCTGAAACCGAACTGCCCGCTGTTCTGCAGCCGGTCG
CGGAGGCCATGGATGCGATCGCTGCGGCCGATCTTAGCCAGACGAGCGGGTTCGGCCCATTCGGACCGCA
AGGAATCGGTCAATACACTACATGGCGTGATTTCATATGCGCGATTGCTGATCCCCATGTGTATCACTGG
CAAACTGTGATGGACGACACCGTCAGTGCGTCCGTCGCGCAGGCTCTCGATGAGCTGATGCTTTGGGCCG
AGGACTGCCCCGAAGTCCGGCACCTCGTGCACGCGGATTTCGGCTCCAACAATGTCCTGACGGACAATGG
CCGCATAACAGCGGTCATTGACTGGAGCGAGGCGATGTTCGGGGATTCCCAATACGAGGTCGCCAACATC
TTCTTCTGGAGGCCGTGGTTGGCTTGTATGGAGCAGCAGACGCGCTACTTCGAGCGGAGGCATCCGGAGC
TTGCAGGATCGCCGCGGCTCCGGGCGTATATGCTCCGCATTGGTCTTGACCAACTCTATCAGAGCTTGGT
TGACGGCAATTTCGATGATGCAGCTTGGGCGCAGGGTCGATGCGACGCAATCGTCCGATCCGGAGCCGGG
ACTGTCGGGCGTACACAAATCGCCCGCAGAAGCGCGGCCGTCTGGACCGATGGCTGTGTAGAAGTACTCG
CCGATAGTGGAAACCGACGCCCCAGCACTCGTCCGAGGGCAAAGGAATAGCACGTACTACGAGATTTCGA
TTCCACCGCCGCCTTCTATGAAAGGTTGGGCTTCGGAATCGTTTTCCGGGACGCCGGCTGGATGATCCTC
CAGCGCGGGGATCTCATGCTGGAGTTCTTCGCCCACCCCAACTTGTTTATTGCAGCTTATAATGGTTACA
AATAAAGCAATAGCATCACAAATTTCACAAATAAAGCATTTTTTTCACTGCATTCTAGTTGTGGTTTGTC
CAAACTCATCAATGTATCTTATCATGTCTGTATACCGTCGACCTCTAGCTAGAGCTTGGCGTAATCATGG
TCATAGCTGTTTCCTGTGTGAAATTGTTATCCGCTCACAATTCCACACAACATACGAGCCGGAAGCATAA
AGTGTAAAGCCTGGGGTGCCTAATGAGTGAGCTAACTCACATTAATTGCGTTGCGCTCACTGCCCGCTTT
CCAGTCGGGAAACCTGTCGTGCCAGCTGCATTAATGAATCGGCCAACGCGCGGGGAGAGGCGGTTTGCGT
ATTGGGCGCTCTTCCGCTTCCTCGCTCACTGACTCGCTGCGCTCGGTCGTTCGGCTGCGGCGAGCGGTAT
CAGCTCACTCAAAGGCGGTAATACGGTTATCCACAGAATCAGGGGATAACGCAGGAAAGAACATGTGAGC
AAAAGGCCAGCAAAAGGCCAGGAACCGTAAAAAGGCCGCGTTGCTGGCGTTTTTCCATAGGCTCCGCCCC
CCTGACGAGCATCACAAAAATCGACGCTCAAGTCAGAGGTGGCGAAACCCGACAGGACTATAAAGATACC
AGGCGTTTCCCCCTGGAAGCTCCCTCGTGCGCTCTCCTGTTCCGACCCTGCCGCTTACCGGATACCTGTC
CGCCTTTCTCCCTTCGGGAAGCGTGGCGCTTTCTCATAGCTCACGCTGTAGGTATCTCAGTTCGGTGTAG
GTCGTTCGCTCCAAGCTGGGCTGTGTGCACGAACCCCCCGTTCAGCCCGACCGCTGCGCCTTATCCGGTA
ACTATCGTCTTGAGTCCAACCCGGTAAGACACGACTTATCGCCACTGGCAGCAGCCACTGGTAACAGGAT
TAGCAGAGCGAGGTATGTAGGCGGTGCTACAGAGTTCTTGAAGTGGTGGCCTAACTACGGCTACACTAGA
AGAACAGTATTTGGTATCTGCGCTCTGCTGAAGCCAGTTACCTTCGGAAAAAGAGTTGGTAGCTCTTGAT
CCGGCAAACAAACCACCGCTGGTAGCGGTGGTTTTTTTGTTTGCAAGCAGCAGATTACGCGCAGAAAAAA
AGGATCTCAAGAAGATCCTTTGATCTTTTCTACGGGGTCTGACGCTCAGTGGAACGAAAACTCACGTTAA
GGGATTTTGGTCATGAGATTATCAAAAAGGATCTTCACCTAGATCCTTTTAAATTAAAAATGAAGTTTTA
AATCAATCTAAAGTATATATGAGTAAACTTGGTCTGACAGTTACCAATGCTTAATCAGTGAGGCACCTAT
CTCAGCGATCTGTCTATTTCGTTCATCCATAGTTGCCTGACTCCCCGTCGTGTAGATAACTACGATACGG
GAGGGCTTACCATCTGGCCCCAGTGCTGCAATGATACCGCGAGACCCACGCTCACCGGCTCCAGATTTAT
CAGCAATAAACCAGCCAGCCGGAAGGGCCGAGCGCAGAAGTGGTCCTGCAACTTTATCCGCCTCCATCCA
GTCTATTAATTGTTGCCGGGAAGCTAGAGTAAGTAGTTCGCCAGTTAATAGTTTGCGCAACGTTGTTGCC
ATTGCTACAGGCATCGTGGTGTCACGCTCGTCGTTTGGTATGGCTTCATTCAGCTCCGGTTCCCAACGAT
CAAGGCGAGTTACATGATCCCCCATGTTGTGCAAAAAAGCGGTTAGCTCCTTCGGTCCTCCGATCGTTGT
CAGAAGTAAGTTGGCCGCAGTGTTATCACTCATGGTTATGGCAGCACTGCATAATTCTCTTACTGTCATG
CCATCCGTAAGATGCTTTTCTGTGACTGGTGAGTACTCAACCAAGTCATTCTGAGAATAGTGTATGCGGC
GACCGAGTTGCTCTTGCCCGGCGTCAATACGGGATAATACCGCGCCACATAGCAGAACTTTAAAAGTGCT
CATCATTGGAAAACGTTCTTCGGGGCGAAAACTCTCAAGGATCTTACCGCTGTTGAGATCCAGTTCGATG
TAACCCACTCGTGCACCCAACTGATCTTCAGCATCTTTTACTTTCACCAGCGTTTCTGGGTGAGCAAAAA
CAGGAAGGCAAAATGCCGCAAAAAAGGGAATAAGGGCGACACGGAAATGTTGAATACTCATACTCTTCCT
TTTTCAATATTATTGAAGCATTTATCAGGGTTATTGTCTCATGAGCGGATACATATTTGAATGTATTTAG
AAAAATAAACAAATAGGGGTTCCGCGCACATTTCCCCGAAAAGTGCCACCTGACGTCGACGGATCGGGAG
ATCTCCCGATCCCCTATGGTGCACTCTCAGTACAATCTGCTCTGATGCCGCATAGTTAAGCCAGTATCTG
CTCCCTGCTTGTGTGTTGGAGGTCGCTGAGTAGTGCGCGAGCAAAATTTAAGCTACAACAAGGCAAGGCT
TGACCGACAATTGCATGAAGAATCTGCTTAGGGTTAGGCGTTTTGCGCTGCTTCGTACGGGCCAGATATA
CGCGTTGACATTGATTATTGACTAGTTATTAATAGTAATCAATTACGGGGTCATTAGTTCATAGCCCATA
TATGGAGTTCCGCGTTACATAACTTACGGTAAATGGCCCGCCTGGCTGACCGCCCAACGACCCCCGCCCA
TTGACGTCAATAATGACGTATGTTCCCATAGTAACGCCAATAGGGACTTTCCATTGACGTCAATGGGTGG
AGTATTTACGGTAAACTGCCCACTTGGCAGTACATCAAGTGTATCATATGCCAAGTACGCCCCCTATTGA
CGTCAATGACGGTAAATGGCCCGCCTGGCATTATGCCCAGTACATGACCTTATGGGACTTTCCTACTTGG
CAGTACATCTACGTATTAGTCATCGCTATTACCATGGTGATGCGGTTTTGGCAGTACATCAATGGGCGTG
GATAGCGGTTTGACTCACGGGGATTTCCAAGTCTCCACCCCATTGACGTCAATGGGAGTTTGTTTTGGCA
CCAAAATCAACGGGACTTTCCAAAATGTCGTAACAACTCCGCCCCATTGACGCAAATGGGCGGTAGGCGT
GTACGGTGGGAGGTCTATATAAGCAGAGCTCTCCCTATCAGTGATAGAGATCTCCCTATCAGTGATAGAG
ATCGTCGACGAGCTCGTTTAGTGAACCGTCAGATCGCCTGGAGACGCCATCCACGCTGTTTTGACCTCCA
TAGAAGACACCGGGACCGATCCAGCCTCCGGACTCTAGCGTTTAAACTTAAGCTTCGCCACCATGGGATC
CGAGCAACTCGAAAAGAAGCTGCAAGCGTTGGAGAAGAAGCTCGCACAACTTGAATGGAAAAATCAGGCA
CTGGAAAAGAAACTGGCTCAAGGTGGCTCAGGGAGCGGCTCTGTGGTGCTTGTAGGGCGATTGCTGCTCT
CTGGTTCTGGGTCCAGCGCGGAAACCGTGCGGTTTCAATCCGGAGGCGGTGGAAGCGGTGGTGGGGGAGG
CGCCCCAATAACGGCCTACGCCCAACAGACACGCGGTCTGCTGGGGTGCATTATTACCTCACTTACGGGC
AGAGACAAAAACCAGGCTGAGGGAGAAGTTCAGATTGTTTCAACGGCGGCTCAGACCTTTCTTGCCACCT
GTATAAACGGAGTATGCTGGACAGTCTACCATGGTGCAGGGACCCGCACAATAGCGAGTCCCAAAGGGCC
CGTCATACAGATGTATACTAACGTCGATAAGGACCTCGTGGGTTGGCCCGCTCCTCAAGGCACGCGATCC
CTCACACCTTGTGCGTGCGGCAGTTCAGACCTCTATCTGGTGACTCGCCATGCCGACGTAATCCCTGTTC
GCCGGAGGGGTGATAGTAGAGGGAGCTTGCTCAGTCCTAGGCCGATTTCCTATCTCAAGGGCTCAAGCGG
CGGCCCATTGCTCTGCCCGGCCGGCCACGCGGTAGGAATTTTCCGGGCCGCAGTTTGCACACGCGGCGTC
GCAAAAGCAGTAGACTTTATACCAGTAGAGAACCTTGAAACAACGATGAGGTCCCCTGTATTTACAGATA
ACAGTTCCCCTCCGGCTGTCAGCTAGCTCGAGGAGGGCCCGAACAAAAACTCATCTCAGAAGAGGATCTG
AATAGCGCCGTCGACCATCATCATAATCATCATTGAGTTTAAACCCGCTGATCAGCCTCGACTGTGCCTT
CTAGTTGCCAGCCATCTGTTGTTTGCCCCTCCCCCGTGCCTTCCTTGACCCTGGAAGGTGCCACTCCCAC
TGTCCTTTCCTAATAAAATGAGGAAATTGCATCGCATTGTCTGAGTAGGTGTCATTCTATTCTGGGGGGT
GGGGTGGGGCAGGACAGCAAGGGGGAGGATTGGGAAGACAATAGCAGGCATGCTGGGGA
Features (pLannotate 1.2.2; 22 found; start..end, strand, type, name):
     33..56      +  polyA_signal   bGH poly(A) signal (fragment): bovine growth hormone polyadenylation signal
     60..81      +  promoter       SV40 promoter (fragment): SV40 enhancer and early promoter
    102..335     +  rep_origin     f1 ori (fragment) (sequence partly withheld): f1 bacteriophage origin of replication; arrow indicates direction of (+) strand synthesis
    340..387     +  protein_bind   FRT: FLP-mediated recombination occurs in the 8-bp core sequence TCTAGAAA (Turan and Bode, 2011). FLP recombinase from the Saccharomyces cerevisiae 2μ plasmid
    395..1417    +  CDS            HygR: aminoglycoside phosphotransferase from E. coli; aph(4)-Ia; confers resistance to hygromycin
   1427..1552    +  CDS            ble (fragment): BLE_KLEPN - Experimental evidence at protein level: Swiss-Prot protein existence level 1. Binding protein with a strong affinity to the bleomycin family of antibiotics. Binds to CL990; an antimitotic-antibiotic compound. From Klebsiella pneumoniae.
   1547..1668    +  polyA_signal   SV40 poly(A) signal: SV40 polyadenylation signal
   1741..1757    -  protein_bind   lac operator: The lac repressor binds to the lac operator to inhibit transcription in E. coli. This inhibition can be relieved by adding lactose or isopropyl-β-D-thiogalactopyranoside (IPTG). lac repressor encoded by lacI
   1765..1795    -  promoter       lac promoter: promoter for the E. coli lac operon
   1810..1831    -  protein_bind   CAP binding site: CAP binding activates transcription in the presence of cAMP. E. coli catabolite activator protein
   1844..1936    -  CDS            lacI (fragment): lac repressor; lacI; The lac repressor binds to the lac operator to inhibit transcription in E. coli. This inhibition can be relieved by adding lactose or isopropyl-β-D-thiogalactopyranoside (IPTG).
   2119..2707    -  rep_origin     ori: high-copy-number ColE1/pMB1/pBR322/pUC origin of replication
   2878..3738    -  CDS            AmpR: β-lactamase; bla; confers resistance to ampicillin, carbenicillin, and related antibiotics
   3739..3843    -  promoter       AmpR promoter: bla
   3902..3954    -  misc_feature   bom (fragment): basis of mobility region from pBR322
   4104..4483    +  enhancer       CMV enhancer: human cytomegalovirus immediate early enhancer
   4484..4687    +  promoter       CMV promoter: human cytomegalovirus (CMV) immediate early promoter
   4689..4708    +  promoter       PLtetO-1 promoter (fragment): modified phage lambda PL promoter with tet operator sites (Lutz and Bujard, 1997)
   4710..4729    +  promoter       PLtetO-1 promoter (fragment): modified phage lambda PL promoter with tet operator sites (Lutz and Bujard, 1997)
   4737..4770    +  promoter       TRE3GV promoter (fragment): 3rd-generation Tet-responsive promoter that can be activated by binding of Tet-On® 3G, optimized for retroviral and lentiviral vectors
   5079..5657    +  CDS            POLG_HCV1 (fragment): Experimental evidence at protein level: Swiss-Prot protein existence level 1. [RNA-directed RNA polymerase]: RNA-dependent RNA polymerase that performs primer-template recognition and RNA synthesis during viral replication. From Hepatitis C virus genotype 1a (isolate 1) (HCV).
   5769..17      +  polyA_signal   bGH poly(A) signal (across the origin): bovine growth hormone polyadenylation signal
