[The description below was written by a language model from this plasmid's Addgene catalogue record and pLannotate feature annotations shown in this document.]
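Description:
CMV-TO-ZNS4AtvHCVP is a mammalian expression plasmid of about 6 kb, built by Gibson cloning on the CMV-TO-FlpIn backbone to express a synthetic, engineered hepatitis C virus protease. It is maintained in E. coli through a high-copy ColE1/pUC-type origin and an ampicillin resistance gene (β-lactamase with its own promoter). A partial f1 origin and leftover lac promoter/operator sequences are also annotated as backbone remnants.

The expression cassette consists of the CMV immediate-early enhancer and promoter followed directly by two short tet operator matches. This is the "TO" arrangement, in which transcription is expected to be repressed in cells that supply Tet repressor and relieved by tetracycline or doxycycline, while remaining constitutive in cells lacking the repressor. Downstream lies the ZNS4AtvHCVP insert, terminated by the bovine growth hormone polyadenylation signal. The automated annotation recognises only one portion of the insert, a roughly 580 bp match to the HCV genotype 1a polyprotein, consistent with the protease domain. The generic polymerase description attached to that hit belongs to the whole polyprotein entry rather than to this fragment. The unannotated sequence on either side of the match presumably carries the additional engineered elements implied by the name, but the record does not define them.

The backbone also carries an FRT site placed immediately upstream of a promoterless hygromycin resistance gene with an SV40 polyadenylation signal. This Flp-In design allows FLP-mediated integration into a genomic FRT landing site, which activates hygromycin resistance for selection of stable, single-site integrants. The plasmid is suited to transient or stable expression of the protease as a component of synthetic protein-level circuits in mammalian cells.
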