Addgene plasmid #116091: CMV-TO-ZNS4AtvHCVP
Purpose: Expresses an engineered HCV protease
Depositing lab: Michael Elowitz. Depositing organization: California Institute of Technology. Publication: Programmable protein circuits in living cells. Gao XJ, Chong LS, Kim MS, Elowitz MB. Science. 2018 Sep 21;361(6408):1252-1258. doi: 10.1126/science.aat5062. PubMed 30237357.
Backbone
  Vector backbone: CMV-TO-FlpIn
  Vector type: Mammalian Expression
Growth in bacteria
  Bacterial resistance: Ampicillin, 100 μg/mL
  Growth temperature: 37°C
  Growth strain: DH5alpha
  Copy number: High Copy
Gene/Insert
  Gene/Insert name: ZNS4AtvHCVP
  Species: Synthetic
  Cloning method: Gibson Cloning
Terms and licenses: Academic/Nonprofit Terms; Industry Terms: Not Available to Industry
How to cite: CMV-TO-ZNS4AtvHCVP was a gift from Michael Elowitz (Addgene plasmid # 116091 ; http://n2t.net/addgene:116091 ; RRID:Addgene_116091)
